Addgene plasmid #215474: pEF.DEST51-VPS35-mScarlet
Purpose: Expression vector with VPS35 tagged with mScarlet
Depositing lab: Johanna Ivaska. Depositing organization: Turku Bioscience Centre. Publication: Dynamic regulation of integrin beta1 phosphorylation supports invasion of breast cancer cells. Conway JRW, Joshi O, Kaivola J, Follain G, Gounis M, Kuhl D, Ivaska J. Nat Cell Biol. 2025 May 26. doi: 10.1038/s41556-025-01663-4. PubMed 40419795.
Backbone
  Vector backbone: pEF-DEST51
  Backbone manufacturer: Thermo Fisher Scientific Inc.
  Total vector size (bp): 8954
  Vector type: Mammalian Expression
  Selectable markers: Blasticidin
Growth in bacteria
  Bacterial resistance: Ampicillin, 100 μg/mL
  Growth temperature: 37°C
  Growth strain: DH5alpha
  Copy number: High Copy
Gene/Insert
  Gene/Insert name: VPS35 (alt name: vacuolar protein sorting 35)
  Species: H. sapiens (human)
  Insert size (bp): 3093
  GenBank ID: AF186382.1
  Entrez Gene: VPS35 (a.k.a. MEM3, PARK17)
  Promoter: EF1a
  Tag / fusion protein: mScarlet (C terminal on insert)
  Cloning method: Gateway Cloning
  Sequencing primers: 5′ EF1a_F; 3′ BGH_R
Terms and licenses: Academic/Nonprofit Terms; Industry Terms
How to cite: pEF.DEST51-VPS35-mScarlet was a gift from Johanna Ivaska (Addgene plasmid # 215474 ; http://n2t.net/addgene:215474 ; RRID:Addgene_215474)
