[The description below was written by a language model from this plasmid's Addgene catalogue record and pLannotate feature annotations shown in this document.]
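Description:
pEF.DEST51-VPS35-mScarlet is a mammalian expression plasmid of roughly 8.9 kb, built by Gateway recombination into the pEF-DEST51 destination backbone. It is propagated in E. coli from a high-copy ColE1/pUC-type origin under ampicillin selection (AmpR, β-lactamase), and it also carries an f1 origin for single-stranded DNA production. For selection in mammalian cells it carries a blasticidin S deaminase (BSD) cassette. This cassette is driven by the SV40 early promoter, with a tandem EM7 bacterial promoter, and is terminated by the SV40 polyadenylation signal.

The payload is human VPS35 (vacuolar protein sorting 35, also known as MEM3 or PARK17), a core subunit of the retromer cargo-selective complex involved in endosomal sorting. It is fused at its C terminus to the constitutively fluorescent red protein mScarlet. The fusion sits between attB1 and attB2 sites, the remnants of the Gateway reaction. It is transcribed from the strong constitutive human EF-1α promoter, and the bovine growth hormone polyadenylation signal ends the transcript. A T7 promoter lies just upstream of attB1. The backbone's V5 epitope is annotated downstream of attB2, but the record lists only mScarlet as a tag and does not state whether V5 is read through in frame. Several short annotated fragments (CMV enhancer, small t antigen, BleoR/ble, lacI) appear to be partial matches rather than functional elements.

According to the record, the construct is an expression vector for mScarlet-tagged VPS35. It would suit live or fixed fluorescence imaging of retromer localisation and trafficking in transfected mammalian cells, with blasticidin available for selecting stable expressors. The associated publication concerns integrin β1 phosphorylation and breast cancer cell invasion.
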