Features (pLannotate 1.2.2; 26 found; start..end, strand, type, name):
    150..202     -  misc_feature   bom (fragment): basis of mobility region from pBR322
    357..375     +  enhancer       CMV enhancer (fragment): human cytomegalovirus immediate early enhancer
    400..466     +  CDS            small t antigen (fragment): SV40 (simian virus 40) small t antigen
    473..1651    +  promoter       EF-1α promoter: strong constitutive promoter for human elongation factor EF-1α
   1668..1686    +  promoter       T7 promoter: promoter for bacteriophage T7 RNA polymerase
   1718..1742    +  protein_bind   attB1: mutant version of attB; recombination site for the Gateway® BP reaction BP Clonase™
   1780..4167    +  CDS            VPS35 (sequence withheld): VPS35_HUMAN - Also known as MEM3. Experimental evidence at protein level: Swiss-Prot protein existence level 1. (Microbial infection) The heterotrimeric retromer cargo- selective complex (CSC) mediates the exit of human papillomavirus from the early endosome and the delivery to the Golgi apparatus. From Homo sapiens (Human).
   4177..4872    +  CDS            mScarlet: mScarlet is a basic (constitutively fluorescent) red fluorescent protein published in 2016, derived from synthetic construct. It has moderate acid sensitivity.
   4888..4912    -  protein_bind   attB2: mutant version of attB; recombination site for the Gateway® BP reaction BP Clonase™
   4938..4979    +  CDS            V5 tag: epitope tag from simian virus 5
   5035..5242    +  polyA_signal   bGH poly(A) signal: bovine growth hormone polyadenylation signal
   5263..5284    +  promoter       SV40 promoter (fragment): SV40 enhancer and early promoter
   5305..5733    +  rep_origin     f1 ori (sequence partly withheld): f1 bacteriophage origin of replication; arrow indicates direction of (+) strand synthesis
   5747..6076    +  promoter       SV40 promoter: SV40 enhancer and early promoter
   6124..6171    +  promoter       EM7 promoter: synthetic bacterial promoter&nbsp
   6190..6588    +  CDS            BSD: blasticidin S deaminase; Aspergillus terreus BSD; confers resistance to blasticidin
   6589..6616    +  CDS            BleoR (fragment): antibiotic-binding protein; Sh ble from Streptoalloteichus hindustanus; confers resistance to bleomycin, phleomycin, and Zeocin™
   6626..6751    +  CDS            ble (fragment): BLE_KLEPN - Experimental evidence at protein level: Swiss-Prot protein existence level 1. Binding protein with a strong affinity to the bleomycin family of antibiotics. Binds to CL990; an antimitotic-antibiotic compound. From Klebsiella pneumoniae.
   6746..6867    +  polyA_signal   SV40 poly(A) signal: SV40 polyadenylation signal
   6940..6956    -  protein_bind   lac operator: The lac repressor binds to the lac operator to inhibit transcription in E. coli. This inhibition can be relieved by adding lactose or isopropyl-β-D-thiogalactopyranoside (IPTG). lac repressor encoded by lacI
   6964..6994    -  promoter       lac promoter: promoter for the E. coli lac operon
   7009..7030    -  protein_bind   CAP binding site: CAP binding activates transcription in the presence of cAMP. E. coli catabolite activator protein
   7043..7135    -  CDS            lacI (fragment): lac repressor; lacI; The lac repressor binds to the lac operator to inhibit transcription in E. coli. This inhibition can be relieved by adding lactose or isopropyl-β-D-thiogalactopyranoside (IPTG).
   7307..7895    -  rep_origin     ori: high-copy-number ColE1/pMB1/pBR322/pUC origin of replication
   8066..8926    -  CDS            AmpR: β-lactamase; bla; confers resistance to ampicillin, carbenicillin, and related antibiotics
   8927..91      -  promoter       AmpR promoter (across the origin): bla
>Addgene plasmid #215474 | pEF.DEST51-VPS35-mScarlet | addgene full sequence | sequence record 449392 | Addgene NGS Result
AATATTATTGAAGCATTTATCAGGGTTATTGTCTCATGAGCGGATACATATTTGAATGTATTTAGAAAAA
TAAACAAATAGGGGTTCCGCGCACATTTCCCCGAAAAGTGCCACCTGACGTCGACGGATCGGGAGATCTC
CCGATCCCCTATGGTGCACTCTCAGTACAATCTGCTCTGATGCCGCATAGTTAAGCCAGTATCTGCTCCC
TGCTTGTGTGTTGGAGGTCGCTGAGTAGTGCGCGAGCAAAATTTAAGCTACAACAAGGCAAGGCTTGACC
GACAATTGCATGAAGAATCTGCTTAGGGTTAGGCGTTTTGCGCTGCTTCGCGATGTACGGGCCAGATATA
CGCGTTGACATTGATTATTGACTAGGCTTTTGCAAAAAGCTTTGCAAAGATGGATAAAGTTTTAAACAGA
GAGGAATCTTTGCAGCTAATGGACCTTCTAGGTCTTGAAAGGAGTGGGAATTGGCTCCGGTGCCCGTCAG
TGGGCAGAGCGCACATCGCCCACAGTCCCCGAGAAGTTGGGGGGAGGGGTCGGCAATTGAACCGGTGCCT
AGAGAAGGTGGCGCGGGGTAAACTGGGAAAGTGATGTCGTGTACTGGCTCCGCCTTTTTCCCGAGGGTGG
GGGAGAACCGTATATAAGTGCAGTAGTCGCCGTGAACGTTCTTTTTCGCAACGGGTTTGCCGCCAGAACA
CAGGTAAGTGCCGTGTGTGGTTCCCGCGGGCCTGGCCTCTTTACGGGTTATGGCCCTTGCGTGCCTTGAA
TTACTTCCACCTGGCTGCAGTACGTGATTCTTGATCCCGAGCTTCGGGTTGGAAGTGGGTGGGAGAGTTC
GAGGCCTTGCGCTTAAGGAGCCCCTTCGCCTCGTGCTTGAGTTGAGGCCTGGCCTGGGCGCTGGGGCCGC
CGCGTGCGAATCTGGTGGCACCTTCGCGCCTGTCTCGCTGCTTTCGATAAGTCTCTAGCCATTTAAAATT
TTTGATGACCTGCTGCGACGCTTTTTTTCTGGCAAGATAGTCTTGTAAATGCGGGCCAAGATCTGCACAC
TGGTATTTCGGTTTTTGGGGCCGCGGGCGGCGACGGGGCCCGTGCGTCCCAGCGCACATGTTCGGCGAGG
CGGGGCCTGCGAGCGCGGCCACCGAGAATCGGACGGGGGTAGTCTCAAGCTGGCCGGCCTGCTCTGGTGC
CTGGCCTCGCGCCGCCGTGTATCGCCCCGCCCTGGGCGGCAAGGCTGGCCCGGTCGGCACCAGTTGCGTG
AGCGGAAAGATGGCCGCTTCCCGGCCCTGCTGCAGGGAGCTCAAAATGGAGGACGCGGCGCTCGGGAGAG
CGGGCGGGTGAGTCACCCACACAAAGGAAAAGGGCCTTTCCGTCCTCAGCCGTCGCTTCATGTGACTCCA
CGGAGTACCGGGCGCCGTCCAGGCACCTCGATTAGTTCTCGAGCTTTTGGAGTACGTCGTCTTTAGGTTG
GGGGGAGGGGTTTTATGCGATGGAGTTTCCCCACACTGAGTGGGTGGAGACTGAAGTTAGGCCAGCTTGG
CACTTGATGTAATTCTCCTTGGAATTTGCCCTTTTTGAGTTTGGATCTTGGTTCATTCTCAAGCCTCAGA
CAGTGGTTCAAAGTTTTTTTCTTCCATTTCAGGTGTCGTGAGGAATTAGCTTGGTACTAATACGACTCAC
TATAGGGAGACCCAAGCTGGCTAGGTAAGCTTGATCAACAAGTTTGTACAAAAAAGCAGGCTGGCGCCGG
AACCAATTCAGTCGACTGGTACCGGCACC
[2388 nt withheld, positions 1780-4167]
GGCGGATCCATGGTGAGCAAGGGCGAGGCAGTGATCAAGGAGTTCATGCGGTTCAAGGTGCACATGGAGG
GCTCCATGAACGGCCACGAGTTCGAGATCGAGGGCGAGGGCGAGGGCCGCCCCTACGAGGGCACCCAGAC
CGCCAAGCTGAAGGTGACCAAGGGTGGCCCCCTGCCCTTCTCCTGGGACATCCTGTCCCCTCAGTTCATG
TACGGCTCCAGGGCCTTCACCAAGCACCCCGCCGACATCCCCGACTACTATAAGCAGTCCTTCCCCGAGG
GCTTCAAGTGGGAGCGCGTGATGAACTTCGAGGACGGCGGCGCCGTGACCGTGACCCAGGACACCTCCCT
GGAGGACGGCACCCTGATCTACAAGGTGAAGCTCCGCGGCACCAACTTCCCTCCTGACGGCCCCGTAATG
CAGAAGAAGACAATGGGCTGGGAAGCGTCCACCGAGCGGTTGTACCCCGAGGACGGCGTGCTGAAGGGCG
ACATTAAGATGGCCCTGCGCCTGAAGGACGGCGGCCGCTACCTGGCGGACTTCAAGACCACCTACAAGGC
CAAGAAGCCCGTGCAGATGCCCGGCGCCTACAACGTCGACCGCAAGTTGGACATCACCTCCCACAACGAG
GACTACACCGTGGTGGAACAGTACGAACGCTCCGAGGGCCGCCACTCCACCGGCGGCATGGACGAGCTGT
ACAAGTAGTAACTCGAGTAGACCCAGCTTTCTTGTACAAAGTGGTTGATCTAGAGGGCCCGCGGTTCGAA
GGTAAGCCTATCCCTAACCCTCTCCTCGGTCTCGATTCTACGCGTACCGGTCATCATCACCATCACCATT
GAGTTTAAACCCGCTGATCAGCCTCGACTGTGCCTTCTAGTTGCCAGCCATCTGTTGTTTGCCCCTCCCC
CGTGCCTTCCTTGACCCTGGAAGGTGCCACTCCCACTGTCCTTTCCTAATAAAATGAGGAAATTGCATCG
CATTGTCTGAGTAGGTGTCATTCTATTCTGGGGGGTGGGGTGGGGCAGGACAGCAAGGGGGAGGATTGGG
AAGACAATAGCAGGCATGCTGGGGATGCGGTGGGCGCTATGGCTTCTGAGGCGGAAAGAACCAGCTGGGG
CTCTAGGGGGTATCCCC
[124 nt withheld, positions 5305-5428]
C
[91 nt withheld, positions 5430-5520]
A
[49 nt withheld, positions 5522-5570]
CCTTTGACGTTGGAGTCCACGTTCTTT
[37 nt withheld, positions 5598-5634]
ACCCTATCTCGGTCTATTCTTTTGATTTATAAGGGATTTTGCCGATTTCGGCCTATTGGTTAAAAAATGA
GCTGATTTAACAAAAATTTAACGCGAATTAATTCTGTGGAATGTGTGTCAGTTAGGGTGTGGAAAGTCCC
CAGGCTCCCCAGCAGGCAGAAGTATGCAAAGCATGCATCTCAATTAGTCAGCAACCAGGTGTGGAAAGTC
CCCAGGCTCCCCAGCAGGCAGAAGTATGCAAAGCATGCATCTCAATTAGTCAGCAACCATAGTCCCGCCC
CTAACTCCGCCCATCCCGCCCCTAACTCCGCCCAGTTCCGCCCATTCTCCGCCCCATGGCTGACTAATTT
TTTTTATTTATGCAGAGGCCGAGGCCGCCTCTGCCTCTGAGCTATTCCAGAAGTAGTGAGGAGGCTTTTT
TGGAGGCCTAGGCTTTTGCAAAAAGCTCCCGGGAGCTTGTATATCCATTTTCGGATCTGATCAGCACGTG
TTGACAATTAATCATCGGCATAGTATATCGGCATAGTATAATACGACAAGGTGAGGAACTAAACCATGGC
CAAGCCTTTGTCTCAAGAAGAATCCACCCTCATTGAAAGAGCAACGGCTACAATCAACAGCATCCCCATC
TCTGAAGACTACAGCGTCGCCAGCGCAGCTCTCTCTAGCGACGGCCGCATCTTCACTGGTGTCAATGTAT
ATCATTTTACTGGGGGACCTTGTGCAGAACTCGTGGTGCTGGGCACTGCTGCTGCTGCGGCAGCTGGCAA
CCTGACTTGTATCGTCGCGATCGGAAATGAGAACAGGGGCATCTTGAGCCCCTGCGGACGGTGCCGACAG
GTGCTTCTCGATCTGCATCCTGGGATCAAAGCCATAGTGAAGGACAGTGATGGACAGCCGACGGCAGTTG
GGATTCGTGAATTGCTGCCCTCTGGTTATGTGTGGGAGGGCTAAGCACTTCGTGGCCGAGGAGCAGGACT
GACACGTGCTACGAGATTTCGATTCCACCGCCGCCTTCTATGAAAGGTTGGGCTTCGGAATCGTTTTCCG
GGACGCCGGCTGGATGATCCTCCAGCGCGGGGATCTCATGCTGGAGTTCTTCGCCCACCCCAACTTGTTT
ATTGCAGCTTATAATGGTTACAAATAAAGCAATAGCATCACAAATTTCACAAATAAAGCATTTTTTTCAC
TGCATTCTAGTTGTGGTTTGTCCAAACTCATCAATGTATCTTATCATGTCTGTATACCGTCGACCTCTAG
CTAGAGCTTGGCGTAATCATGGTCATAGCTGTTTCCTGTGTGAAATTGTTATCCGCTCACAATTCCACAC
AACATACGAGCCGGAAGCATAAAGTGTAAAGCCTGGGGTGCCTAATGAGTGAGCTAACTCACATTAATTG
CGTTGCGCTCACTGCCCGCTTTCCAGTCGGGAAACCTGTCGTGCCAGCTGCATTAATGAATCGGCCAACG
CGCGGGGAGAGGCGGTTTGCGTATTGGGCGCTCTTCCGCTTCCTCGCTCACTGACTCGCTGCGCTCGGTC
GTTCGGCTGCGGCGAGCGGTATCAGCTCACTCAAAGGCGGTAATACGGTTATCCACAGAATCAGGGGATA
ACGCAGGAAAGAACATGTGAGCAAAAGGCCAGGAACCGTAAAAAGGCCGCGTTGCTGGCGTTTTTCCATA
GGCTCCGCCCCCCTGACGAGCATCACAAAAATCGACGCTCAAGTCAGAGGTGGCGAAACCCGACAGGACT
ATAAAGATACCAGGCGTTTCCCCCTGGAAGCTCCCTCGTGCGCTCTCCTGTTCCGACCCTGCCGCTTACC
GGATACCTGTCCGCCTTTCTCCCTTCGGGAAGCGTGGCGCTTTCTCATAGCTCACGCTGTAGGTATCTCA
GTTCGGTGTAGGTCGTTCGCTCCAAGCTGGGCTGTGTGCACGAACCCCCCGTTCAGCCCGACCGCTGCGC
CTTATCCGGTAACTATCGTCTTGAGTCCAACCCGGTAAGACACGACTTATCGCCACTGGCAGCAGCCACT
GGTAACAGGATTAGCAGAGCGAGGTATGTAGGCGGTGCTACAGAGTTCTTGAAGTGGTGGCCTAACTACG
GCTACACTAGAAGAACAGTATTTGGTATCTGCGCTCTGCTGAAGCCAGTTACCTTCGGAAAAAGAGTTGG
TAGCTCTTGATCCGGCAAACAAACCACCGCTGGTAGCGGTGGTTTTTTTGTTTGCAAGCAGCAGATTACG
CGCAGAAAAAAAGGATCTCAAGAAGATCCTTTGATCTTTTCTACGGGGTCTGACGCTCAGTGGAACGAAA
ACTCACGTTAAGGGATTTTGGTCATGAGATTATCAAAAAGGATCTTCACCTAGATCCTTTTAAATTAAAA
ATGAAGTTTTAAATCAATCTAAAGTATATATGAGTAAACTTGGTCTGACAGTTACCAATGCTTAATCAGT
GAGGCACCTATCTCAGCGATCTGTCTATTTCGTTCATCCATAGTTGCCTGACTCCCCGTCGTGTAGATAA
CTACGATACGGGAGGGCTTACCATCTGGCCCCAGTGCTGCAATGATACCGCGAGACCCACGCTCACCGGC
TCCAGATTTATCAGCAATAAACCAGCCAGCCGGAAGGGCCGAGCGCAGAAGTGGTCCTGCAACTTTATCC
GCCTCCATCCAGTCTATTAATTGTTGCCGGGAAGCTAGAGTAAGTAGTTCGCCAGTTAATAGTTTGCGCA
ACGTTGTTGCCATTGCTACAGGCATCGTGGTGTCACGCTCGTCGTTTGGTATGGCTTCATTCAGCTCCGG
TTCCCAACGATCAAGGCGAGTTACATGATCCCCCATGTTGTGCAAAAAAGCGGTTAGCTCCTTCGGTCCT
CCGATCGTTGTCAGAAGTAAGTTGGCCGCAGTGTTATCACTCATGGTTATGGCAGCACTGCATAATTCTC
TTACTGTCATGCCATCCGTAAGATGCTTTTCTGTGACTGGTGAGTACTCAACCAAGTCATTCTGAGAATA
GTGTATGCGGCGACCGAGTTGCTCTTGCCCGGCGTCAATACGGGATAATACCGCGCCACATAGCAGAACT
TTAAAAGTGCTCATCATTGGAAAACGTTCTTCGGGGCGAAAACTCTCAAGGATCTTACCGCTGTTGAGAT
CCAGTTCGATGTAACCCACTCGTGCACCCAACTGATCTTCAGCATCTTTTACTTTCACCAGCGTTTCTGG
GTGAGCAAAAACAGGAAGGCAAAATGCCGCAAAAAAGGGAATAAGGGCGACACGGAAATGTTGAATACTC
ATACTCTTCCTTTTTC
